>Addgene plasmid #25473 | SULT1C2 (2AD1) | depositor partial sequence | sequence record 11877 | Author sequence
GAGGATTTTACATTTGATGGAACAAAGCGCTTAAGTGTCAACTACGTGAAGGGAATTCTTCAACCGACAG
ACACCTGTGACATCTGGGATAAGATCTGGAACTTCCAAGCCAAGCCTGATGACCTGCTTATTTCTACCTA
TCCTAAAGCAGGAACAACATGGACTCAGGAGATAGTGGAATTAATACAAAATGAAGGTGATGTGGAGAAA
AGTAAACGGGCACCGACTCATCAACGATTTCCTTTCCTCGAAATGAAAATCCCATCCTTAGGATCTGGTT
TGGAACAAGCTCATGCAATGCCCTCACCACGGATCCTGAAAACACATCTTCCCTTTCACTTGCTGCCACC
ATCCTTGCTAGAGAAAAACTGTAAGATAATCTATGTAGCAAGAAATCCCAAGGACAACATGGTGTCCTAT
TACCATTTCCAAAGAATGAATAAAGCTCTTCCTGCTCCAGGAACATGGGAAGAGTATTTTGAGACTTTTC
TGGCTGGGAAAGTGTGCTGGGGCTCCTGGCATGAACATGTGAAAGGATGGTGGGAAGCCAAAGACAAACA
CCGTATTCTCTATCTCTTCTATGAGGACATGAAGAAGAACCCAAAGCATGAAATTCAGAAGCTGGCAGAA
TTTATTGGGAAGAAATTAGATGACAAAGTTCTAGATAAAATTGTCCATTACACTTCGTTTGATGTCATGA
AACAGAATCCAATGGCAAACTATTCATCGATTCCTGCTGAAATCATGGACCACTCCATTTCTCCATTCAT
GAGAAAAGGGGCAGTGGGAGACTGGAAGAAACACTTCACCGTGGCTCAGAATGAGAGATTTGATGAAGAT
TACAAGAAGAAAATGACTGATACCAGACTAACTTTCCACTTCCAGTTCTAG
