>Addgene plasmid #25473 | SULT1C2 (2AD1) | addgene partial sequence | sequence record 31453 | 25473 with T7
TTTTGTTTACTTTAAGAAGGAGATATACCATGGGCAGCAGCCATCATCATCATCATCACAGCAGCGGCCT
GGTTCCGCGTGGTAGTGAGGATTTTACATTTGATGGAACAAAGCGCTTAAGTGTCAACTACGTGAAGGGA
ATTCTTCAACCGACAGACACCTGTGACATCTGGGATAAGATCTGGAACTTCCAAGCCAAGCCTGATGACC
TGCTTATTTCTACCTATCCTAAAGCAGGAACAACATGGACTCAGGAGATAGTGGAATTAATACAAAATGA
AGGTGATGTGGAGAAAAGTAAACGGGCACCGACTCATCAACGATTTCCTTTCCTCGAAATGAAAATCCCA
TCCTTAGGATCTGGTTTGGAACAAGCTCATGCAATGCCCTCACCACGGATCCTGAAAACACATCTTCCCT
TTCACTTGCTGCCACCATCCTTGCTAGAGAAAAACTGTAAGATAATCTATGTAGCAAGAAATCCCAAGGA
CAACATGGTGTCCTATTACCATTTCCAAAGAATGAATAAAGCTCTTCCTGCTCCAGGAACATGGGAAGAG
TATTTTGAGACTTTTCTGGCTGGGAAAGTGTGCTGGGGCTCCTGGCATGAACATGTGAAAGGATGGTGGG
AAGCCAAAGACAAACACCGTATTCTCTATCTCTTCTATGAGGACATGAAGAAGAACCCAAAGCATGAAAT
TCAGAAGCTGGCAGAATTTATTGGGAAGAAATTAGATGACAAAGTTCTAGATAAAATTGTCCATTACACT
TCGTTTGATGTCATGAAACAGAATCCAATGGCAAACTATTCATCGATTCCTGCTGAAATCATGGACCACT
CCATTTCTCCATTCATGAGAAAAGGGGCAGTGGGAGACT
