[The description below was written by a language model from this plasmid's Addgene catalogue record.]
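Description:
SULT1C2 (2AD1) is a bacterial expression plasmid built on pET28a-LIC, a ligation-independent-cloning derivative of the pET28a vector produced by a structural genomics group. The backbone is recorded as 7328 bp without insert. It is selected with kanamycin and is listed as low copy, with a standard cloning strain used for propagation. No feature table accompanies the record, so the promoter, origin and terminator are not explicitly annotated. However, the listed sequencing primers (T7 forward and T7 terminator) fit the usual pET layout, in which the insert lies between a T7 promoter and T7 terminator. In that layout, expression depends on a host that supplies T7 RNA polymerase.

The insert is an 891 bp human coding sequence for SULT1C2, cytosolic sulfotransferase subfamily 1C member 2 (also known as ST1C1, ST1C2, SULT1C1 or humSULTC2). Enzymes of this family transfer a sulfonate group from a donor cofactor to small-molecule acceptors. The protein carries an N-terminal His tag, which allows purification by immobilised metal affinity chromatography. The record does not say whether a protease cleavage site separates the tag from the protein.

The stated purpose is bacterial expression for structure determination, and the record cautions that the insert may not be the full open reading frame, since constructs of this kind are often trimmed to improve crystallisation. The construct is associated with two deposited crystal structures of SULT1C2 (2AD1 and 2GWH). It is therefore suited to producing recombinant protein for crystallography and related biochemical or ligand-binding studies. Distribution is limited to academic and nonprofit users.
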