Addgene plasmid #25473: SULT1C2 (2AD1)
Purpose: Bacterial expression for structure determination; may not be full ORF
Depositing lab: Cheryl Arrowsmith. Depositing organization: University of Toronto.
Backbone
  Vector backbone: pET28a-LIC
  Backbone manufacturer: SGC
  Backbone size w/o insert (bp): 7328
  Vector type: Bacterial Expression
Growth in bacteria
  Bacterial resistance: Kanamycin, 50 μg/mL
  Growth temperature: 37°C
  Growth strain: DH5alpha
  Copy number: Low Copy
Gene/Insert
  Gene/Insert name: SULT1C2 (alt names: PDB ID: 2AD1, 2GWH; Cytosolic Sulfotransferase Sub-Family 1C Member 2; SULT1C2)
  Species: H. sapiens (human)
  Insert size (bp): 891
  Entrez Gene: SULT1C2 (a.k.a. ST1C1, ST1C2, SULT1C1, humSULTC2)
  Tag / fusion protein: His (N terminal on insert)
  Cloning method: Restriction Enzyme
  Sequencing primers: 5′ T7; 3′ T7-term
Terms and licenses: Academic/Nonprofit Terms; Industry Terms: Not Available to Industry
Depositor comments: PDB ID: 2AD1, 2GWH https://www.rcsb.org/structure/2GWH SGC links: https://www.thesgc.org/structures/2AD1/ https://www.thesgc.org/structures/2GWH/
How to cite: SULT1C2 (2AD1) was a gift from Cheryl Arrowsmith (Addgene plasmid # 25473 ; http://n2t.net/addgene:25473 ; RRID:Addgene_25473)
